Addgene plasmid #75904: FPGT-TNNI3K gRNA (BRDN0001147836)
Purpose: 3rd generation lentiviral gRNA plasmid targeting human FPGT-TNNI3K
Depositing lab: John Doench & David Root. Depositing organization: Broad Institute. Publication: Optimized sgRNA design to maximize activity and minimize off-target effects of CRISPR-Cas9. Doench JG, Fusi N, Sullender M, Hegde M, Vaimberg EW, Donovan KF, Smith I, Tothova Z, Wilen C, Orchard R, Virgin HW, Listgarten J, Root DE. Nat Biotechnol. 2016 Jan 18. doi: 10.1038/nbt.3437. PubMed 26780180.
Backbone
  Vector backbone: lentiGuide-Puro
  Backbone manufacturer: Zhang Lab (Addgene plasmid # 52963)
  Vector type: Mammalian Expression, Lentiviral, CRISPR
  Selectable markers: Puromycin
Growth in bacteria
  Bacterial resistance: Ampicillin, 100 μg/mL
  Growth temperature: 37°C
  Growth strain: DH5alpha
  Copy number: High Copy
Gene/Insert
  Gene/Insert name: FPGT-TNNI3K,TNNI3K (alt names: FPGT-TNNI3K; NM_001112808.2)
  gRNA/shRNA sequence: TGGAGCTGATATGAATCTAG
  Species: H. sapiens (human)
  Entrez Gene: FPGT-TNNI3K (a.k.a. CARK, TNNI3K)
  Promoter: hU6
  Cloning method: Unknown
  Sequencing primers: 5′ U6-F; 3′ pS2-R
Terms and licenses: Academic/Nonprofit Terms; Industry Terms: Not Available to Industry
Depositor comments: The gRNA was designed to target the following Genbank reference sequence(s): NM_001112808.2,NM_001199327.1,NM_015978.2. Note that this plasmid does NOT contain Cas9. It should be used in conjunction with lentiCas9-Blast (Addgene #52962) or otherwise with cell lines already expressing Cas9. Browse the full kinome gRNA library at http://www.addgene.org/pooled-library/broadgpp-human-kinome/ or visit http://www.broadinstitute.org/rnai/public/ for detailed protocols and information.
How to cite: FPGT-TNNI3K gRNA (BRDN0001147836) was a gift from John Doench & David Root (Addgene plasmid # 75904 ; http://n2t.net/addgene:75904 ; RRID:Addgene_75904)
