[The description below was written by a language model from this plasmid's Addgene catalogue record and the feature table of its GenBank file.]
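Description:
FPGT-TNNI3K gRNA (BRDN0001147836) is a third-generation lentiviral CRISPR guide RNA plasmid of 8,323 bp built on the lentiGuide-Puro backbone. It expresses a single guide directed against the human FPGT-TNNI3K readthrough locus and TNNI3K (also known as CARK). In bacteria it is maintained at high copy through a ColE1/pUC-type origin and selected with ampicillin via the beta-lactamase gene. The backbone also carries an f1 origin, an SV40 origin and SV40 poly(A) signal, and residual lac, T3 and T7 cloning-vector elements outside the viral region.

The viral genome is transcribed from an RSV promoter fused to a truncated HIV-1 5' LTR, which makes packaging Tat-independent. It contains the Psi packaging signal, the RRE for Rev-dependent nuclear export, and a cPPT/CTS, and it ends in a U3-deleted, self-inactivating 3' LTR. Two expression units sit within this frame. A human U6 RNA polymerase III promoter drives the 20-nt targeting spacer joined to the Streptococcus pyogenes Cas9 guide scaffold. An EF-1-alpha promoter, with its intron A, drives puromycin N-acetyltransferase so that transduced mammalian cells can be selected, and a WPRE follows to enhance transcript expression.

The plasmid does not encode Cas9, so it must be paired with a separate Cas9 vector or used in cells that already express Cas9. According to the depositor, the guide was designed against three human reference transcripts and is one member of a human kinome gRNA library. It is suited to knockout of this kinase gene in individual or pooled loss-of-function experiments. The cloning method used for the spacer is not recorded.
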