LOCUS       Exported 8323 bp ds-DNA circular SYN 13-MAY-2021
DEFINITION  3rd generation lentiviral gRNA plasmid targeting human FPGT-TNNI3K.
ACCESSION   .
VERSION     .
KEYWORDS    FPGT-TNNI3K gRNA (BRDN0001147836)
SOURCE      synthetic DNA construct
  ORGANISM  synthetic DNA construct
REFERENCE   1 (bases 1 to 8323)
  AUTHORS   Doench JG, Fusi N, Sullender M, Hegde M, Vaimberg EW, Donovan KF,
            Smith I, Tothova Z, Wilen C, Orchard R, Virgin HW, Listgarten J,
            Root DE
  TITLE     Optimized sgRNA design to maximize activity and minimize off-target
            effects of CRISPR-Cas9.
  JOURNAL   Nat Biotechnol. 2016 Jan 18. doi: 10.1038/nbt.3437.
  PUBMED    26780180
REFERENCE   2 (bases 1 to 8323)
  AUTHORS   .
  TITLE     Direct Submission
  JOURNAL   Exported May 13, 2021 from SnapGene Server 1.1.58
            http://www.snapgene.com
FEATURES             Location/Qualifiers
     source          1..8323
                     /organism="synthetic DNA construct"
                     /mol_type="other DNA"
     promoter        87..1265
                     /label=EF-1-alpha promoter
                     /note="strong constitutive promoter for human elongation
                     factor EF-1-alpha"
     intron          318..1256
                     /label=EF-1-alpha intron A
                     /note="intron upstream of the start codon of human
                     EF-1-alpha"
     primer_bind     1213..1233
                     /label=EF1a-F
                     /note="Human elongation factor-1a promoter, forward primer"
     CDS             1278..1877
                     /codon_start=1
                     /gene="pac from Streptomyces alboniger"
                     /product="puromycin N-acetyltransferase"
                     /label=PuroR
                     /note="confers resistance to puromycin"
                     /translation="MTEYKPTVRLATRDDVPRAVRTLAAAFADYPATRHTVDPDRHIER
                     VTELQELFLTRVGLDIGKVWVADDGAAVAVWTTPESVEAGAVFAEIGPRMAELSGSRLA
                     AQQQMEGLLAPHRPKEPAWFLATVGVSPDHQGKGLGSAVVLPGVEAAERAGVPAFLETS
                     APRNLPFYERLGFTVTADVEVPEGPRTWCMTRKPGA"
     primer_bind     complement(1278..1297)
                     /label=Puro-R
                     /note="Puromycin resistance gene, reverse primer. Also
                     called puro-variant-R"
     primer_bind     1774..1794
                     /label=Puro-F
                     /note="Puromycin resistance gene, forward primer"
     misc_feature    1893..2481
                     /label=WPRE
                     /note="woodchuck hepatitis virus posttranscriptional
                     regulatory element"
     primer_bind     complement(1946..1966)
                     /label=WPRE-R
                     /note="WPRE, reverse primer"
     CDS             complement(2364..2375)
                     /codon_start=1
                     /product="Factor Xa recognition and cleavage site"
                     /label=Factor Xa site
                     /translation="IEGR"
     LTR             2553..2786
                     /label=3' LTR (Delta-U3)
                     /note="self-inactivating 3' long terminal repeat (LTR) from
                     HIV-1"
     polyA_signal    2864..2985
                     /label=SV40 poly(A) signal
                     /note="SV40 polyadenylation signal"
     primer_bind     complement(2901..2920)
                     /label=SV40pA-R
                     /note="SV40 polyA, reverse primer"
     primer_bind     2955..2974
                     /label=EBV-rev
                     /note="SV40 polyA terminator, reverse primer"
     rep_origin      3025..3160
                     /label=SV40 ori
                     /note="SV40 origin of replication"
     primer_bind     3087..3106
                     /label=SV40pro-F
                     /note="SV40 promoter/origin, forward primer"
     primer_bind     complement(3180..3199)
                     /label=T7
                     /note="T7 promoter, forward primer"
     promoter        complement(3181..3199)
                     /label=T7 promoter
                     /note="promoter for bacteriophage T7 RNA polymerase"
     primer_bind     complement(3209..3226)
                     /label=M13 Forward
                     /note="In lacZ gene. Also called M13-F20 or M13 (-21)
                     Forward"
     primer_bind     complement(3209..3225)
                     /label=M13 fwd
                     /note="common sequencing primer, one of multiple similar
                     variants"
     primer_bind     complement(3218..3240)
                     /label=M13/pUC Forward
                     /note="In lacZ gene"
     rep_origin      3367..3822
                     /direction=RIGHT
                     /label=f1 ori
                     /note="f1 bacteriophage origin of replication; arrow
                     indicates direction of (+) strand synthesis"
     primer_bind     complement(3454..3473)
                     /label=F1ori-R
                     /note="F1 origin, reverse primer"
     primer_bind     3664..3685
                     /label=F1ori-F
                     /note="F1 origin, forward primer"
     promoter        3848..3952
                     /gene="bla"
                     /label=AmpR promoter
     CDS             3953..4813
                     /codon_start=1
                     /gene="bla"
                     /product="beta-lactamase"
                     /label=AmpR
                     /note="confers resistance to ampicillin, carbenicillin, and
                     related antibiotics"
                     /translation="MSIQHFRVALIPFFAAFCLPVFAHPETLVKVKDAEDQLGARVGYI
                     ELDLNSGKILESFRPEERFPMMSTFKVLLCGAVLSRIDAGQEQLGRRIHYSQNDLVEYS
                     PVTEKHLTDGMTVRELCSAAITMSDNTAANLLLTTIGGPKELTAFLHNMGDHVTRLDRW
                     EPELNEAIPNDERDTTMPVAMATTLRKLLTGELLTLASRQQLIDWMEADKVAGPLLRSA
                     LPAGWFIADKSGAGERGSRGIIAALGPDGKPSRIVVIYTTGSQATMDERNRQIAEIGAS
                     LIKHW"
     primer_bind     complement(4171..4190)
                     /label=Amp-R
                     /note="Ampicillin resistance gene, reverse primer"
     rep_origin      4984..5572
                     /direction=RIGHT
                     /label=ori
                     /note="high-copy-number ColE1/pMB1/pBR322/pUC origin of
                     replication"
     primer_bind     5473..5492
                     /label=pBR322ori-F
                     /note="pBR322 origin, forward primer"
     primer_bind     5726..5743
                     /label=L4440
                     /note="L4440 vector, forward primer"
     protein_bind    5860..5881
                     /label=CAP binding site
                     /bound_moiety="E. coli catabolite activator protein"
                     /note="CAP binding activates transcription in the presence
                     of cAMP."
     promoter        5896..5926
                     /label=lac promoter
                     /note="promoter for the E. coli lac operon"
     protein_bind    5934..5950
                     /label=lac operator
                     /bound_moiety="lac repressor encoded by lacI"
                     /note="The lac repressor binds to the lac operator to
                     inhibit transcription in E. coli. This inhibition can be
                     relieved by adding lactose or
                     isopropyl-beta-D-thiogalactopyranoside (IPTG)."
     primer_bind     5939..5961
                     /label=M13/pUC Reverse
                     /note="In lacZ gene"
     primer_bind     5958..5974
                     /label=M13 rev
                     /note="common sequencing primer, one of multiple similar
                     variants"
     primer_bind     5958..5974
                     /label=M13 Reverse
                     /note="In lacZ gene. Also called M13-rev"
     primer_bind     5993..6013
                     /label=T3
                     /note="T3 promoter, forward primer"
     promoter        5995..6013
                     /label=T3 promoter
                     /note="promoter for bacteriophage T3 RNA polymerase"
     promoter        6041..6267
                     /label=RSV promoter
                     /note="Rous sarcoma virus enhancer/promoter"
     LTR             6268..6448
                     /label=5' LTR (truncated)
                     /note="truncated 5' long terminal repeat (LTR) from HIV-1"
     misc_feature    6495..6620
                     /label=HIV-1 Psi
                     /note="packaging signal of human immunodeficiency virus
                     type 1"
     misc_feature    7113..7346
                     /label=RRE
                     /note="The Rev response element (RRE) of HIV-1 allows for
                     Rev-dependent mRNA export from the nucleus to the
                     cytoplasm."
     CDS             7531..7575
                     /codon_start=1
                     /product="antigenic peptide corresponding to amino acids
                     655 to 669 of the HIV envelope protein gp41 (Lutje Hulsik
                     et al., 2013)"
                     /label=gp41 peptide
                     /note="recognized by the 2H10 single-chain llama nanobody"
                     /translation="KNEQELLELDKWASL"
     promoter        7753..7993
                     /label=U6 promoter
                     /note="RNA polymerase III promoter for human U6 snRNA"
     primer_bind     7753..7773
                     /label=hU6-F
                     /note="Human U6 promoter, forward primer"
     primer_bind     7924..7943
                     /label=LKO.1 5'
                     /note="Human U6 promoter, forward primer"
     misc_RNA        8023..8098
                     /label=gRNA scaffold
                     /note="guide RNA scaffold for the Streptococcus pyogenes
                     CRISPR/Cas9 system"
     misc_feature    8154..8271
                     /label=cPPT/CTS
                     /note="central polypurine tract and central termination
                     sequence of HIV-1"
ORIGIN
        1 cccgggtgca aagatggata aagttttaaa cagagaggaa tctttgcagc taatggacct
       61 tctaggtctt gaaaggagtg ggaattggct ccggtgcccg tcagtgggca gagcgcacat
      121 cgcccacagt ccccgagaag ttggggggag gggtcggcaa ttgatccggt gcctagagaa
      181 ggtggcgcgg ggtaaactgg gaaagtgatg tcgtgtactg gctccgcctt tttcccgagg
      241 gtgggggaga accgtatata agtgcagtag tcgccgtgaa cgttcttttt cgcaacgggt
      301 ttgccgccag aacacaggta agtgccgtgt gtggttcccg cgggcctggc ctctttacgg
      361 gttatggccc ttgcgtgcct tgaattactt ccacctggct gcagtacgtg attcttgatc
      421 ccgagcttcg ggttggaagt gggtgggaga gttcgaggcc ttgcgcttaa ggagcccctt
      481 cgcctcgtgc ttgagttgag gcctggcctg ggcgctgggg ccgccgcgtg cgaatctggt
      541 ggcaccttcg cgcctgtctc gctgctttcg ataagtctct agccatttaa aatttttgat
      601 gacctgctgc gacgcttttt ttctggcaag atagtcttgt aaatgcgggc caagatctgc
      661 acactggtat ttcggttttt ggggccgcgg gcggcgacgg ggcccgtgcg tcccagcgca
      721 catgttcggc gaggcggggc ctgcgagcgc ggccaccgag aatcggacgg gggtagtctc
      781 aagctggccg gcctgctctg gtgcctggcc tcgcgccgcc gtgtatcgcc ccgccctggg
      841 cggcaaggct ggcccggtcg gcaccagttg cgtgagcgga aagatggccg cttcccggcc
      901 ctgctgcagg gagctcaaaa tggaggacgc ggcgctcggg agagcgggcg ggtgagtcac
      961 ccacacaaag gaaaagggcc tttccgtcct cagccgtcgc ttcatgtgac tccacggagt
     1021 accgggcgcc gtccaggcac ctcgattagt tctcgagctt ttggagtacg tcgtctttag
     1081 gttgggggga ggggttttat gcgatggagt ttccccacac tgagtgggtg gagactgaag
     1141 ttaggccagc ttggcacttg atgtaattct ccttggaatt tgcccttttt gagtttggat
     1201 cttggttcat tctcaagcct cagacagtgg ttcaaagttt ttttcttcca tttcaggtgt
     1261 cgtgacgtac ggccaccatg accgagtaca agcccacggt gcgcctcgcc acccgcgacg
     1321 acgtccccag ggccgtacgc accctcgccg ccgcgttcgc cgactacccc gccacgcgcc
     1381 acaccgtcga tccggaccgc cacatcgagc gggtcaccga gctgcaagaa ctcttcctca
     1441 cgcgcgtcgg gctcgacatc ggcaaggtgt gggtcgcgga cgacggcgcc gccgtggcgg
     1501 tctggaccac gccggagagc gtcgaagcgg gggcggtgtt cgccgagatc ggcccgcgca
     1561 tggccgagtt gagcggttcc cggctggccg cgcagcaaca gatggaaggc ctcctggcgc
     1621 cgcaccggcc caaggagccc gcgtggttcc tggccaccgt cggagtctcg cccgaccacc
     1681 agggcaaggg tctgggcagc gccgtcgtgc tccccggagt ggaggcggcc gagcgcgccg
     1741 gggtgcccgc cttcctggag acctccgcgc cccgcaacct ccccttctac gagcggctcg
     1801 gcttcaccgt caccgccgac gtcgaggtgc ccgaaggacc gcgcacctgg tgcatgaccc
     1861 gcaagcccgg tgcctgaacg cgttaagtcg acaatcaacc tctggattac aaaatttgtg
     1921 aaagattgac tggtattctt aactatgttg ctccttttac gctatgtgga tacgctgctt
     1981 taatgccttt gtatcatgct attgcttccc gtatggcttt cattttctcc tccttgtata
     2041 aatcctggtt gctgtctctt tatgaggagt tgtggcccgt tgtcaggcaa cgtggcgtgg
     2101 tgtgcactgt gtttgctgac gcaaccccca ctggttgggg cattgccacc acctgtcagc
     2161 tcctttccgg gactttcgct ttccccctcc ctattgccac ggcggaactc atcgccgcct
     2221 gccttgcccg ctgctggaca ggggctcggc tgttgggcac tgacaattcc gtggtgttgt
     2281 cggggaaatc atcgtccttt ccttggctgc tcgcctgtgt tgccacctgg attctgcgcg
     2341 ggacgtcctt ctgctacgtc ccttcggccc tcaatccagc ggaccttcct tcccgcggcc
     2401 tgctgccggc tctgcggcct cttccgcgtc ttcgccttcg ccctcagacg agtcggatct
     2461 ccctttgggc cgcctccccg cgtcgacttt aagaccaatg acttacaagg cagctgtaga
     2521 tcttagccac tttttaaaag aaaagggggg actggaaggg ctaattcact cccaacgaag
     2581 acaagatctg ctttttgctt gtactgggtc tctctggtta gaccagatct gagcctggga
     2641 gctctctggc taactaggga acccactgct taagcctcaa taaagcttgc cttgagtgct
     2701 tcaagtagtg tgtgcccgtc tgttgtgtga ctctggtaac tagagatccc tcagaccctt
     2761 ttagtcagtg tggaaaatct ctagcagtac gtatagtagt tcatgtcatc ttattattca
     2821 gtatttataa cttgcaaaga aatgaatatc agagagtgag aggaacttgt ttattgcagc
     2881 ttataatggt tacaaataaa gcaatagcat cacaaatttc acaaataaag catttttttc
     2941 actgcattct agttgtggtt tgtccaaact catcaatgta tcttatcatg tctggctcta
     3001 gctatcccgc ccctaactcc gcccatcccg cccctaactc cgcccagttc cgcccattct
     3061 ccgccccatg gctgactaat tttttttatt tatgcagagg ccgaggccgc ctcggcctct
     3121 gagctattcc agaagtagtg aggaggcttt tttggaggcc tagggacgta cccaattcgc
     3181 cctatagtga gtcgtattac gcgcgctcac tggccgtcgt tttacaacgt cgtgactggg
     3241 aaaaccctgg cgttacccaa cttaatcgcc ttgcagcaca tccccctttc gccagctggc
     3301 gtaatagcga agaggcccgc accgatcgcc cttcccaaca gttgcgcagc ctgaatggcg
     3361 aatgggnnnn nnnnnnnnnn nnnnnnnnnn nnnnnnnnnn nnnnnnnnnn nnnnnnnnnn
     3421 nnnnnnnnnn nnnnnnnnnn nnnnnnnnnn nnnnnnnnnn nnnnnnnnnn nnnnnnnnnn
     3481 nnnnnnnnnn cnnnnnnnnn nnnnnnnnnn nnnnnnnnnn nnnnnnnnnn nnnnnnnnnn
     3541 nnnnnnnnnn nnnnnnnnnn nnnnnnnnnn nnnnnnnnnn nnannnnnnn nnnnnnnnnn
     3601 nnnnnnnnnn nnnnnnnnnn nnnnnnnnnn nncctttgac gttggagtcc acgttcttta
     3661 atagtggact cttgttccaa actggaacaa cactcaaccc tatctcggtc tattcttttg
     3721 atttataagg gattttgccg atttcggcct attggttaaa aaatgagctg atttaacaaa
     3781 aatttaacgc gaattttaac aaaatattaa cgcttacaat ttaggtggca cttttcgggg
     3841 aaatgtgcgc ggaaccccta tttgtttatt tttctaaata cattcaaata tgtatccgct
     3901 catgagacaa taaccctgat aaatgcttca ataatattga aaaaggaaga gtatgagtat
     3961 tcaacatttc cgtgtcgccc ttattccctt ttttgcggca ttttgccttc ctgtttttgc
     4021 tcacccagaa acgctggtga aagtaaaaga tgctgaagat cagttgggtg cacgagtggg
     4081 ttacatcgaa ctggatctca acagcggtaa gatccttgag agttttcgcc ccgaagaacg
     4141 ttttccaatg atgagcactt ttaaagttct gctatgtggc gcggtattat cccgtattga
     4201 cgccgggcaa gagcaactcg gtcgccgcat acactattct cagaatgact tggttgagta
     4261 ctcaccagtc acagaaaagc atcttacgga tggcatgaca gtaagagaat tatgcagtgc
     4321 tgccataacc atgagtgata acactgcggc caacttactt ctgacaacga tcggaggacc
     4381 gaaggagcta accgcttttt tgcacaacat gggggatcat gtaactcgcc ttgatcgttg
     4441 ggaaccggag ctgaatgaag ccataccaaa cgacgagcgt gacaccacga tgcctgtagc
     4501 aatggcaaca acgttgcgca aactattaac tggcgaacta cttactctag cttcccggca
     4561 acaattaata gactggatgg aggcggataa agttgcagga ccacttctgc gctcggccct
     4621 tccggctggc tggtttattg ctgataaatc tggagccggt gagcgtgggt ctcgcggtat
     4681 cattgcagca ctggggccag atggtaagcc ctcccgtatc gtagttatct acacgacggg
     4741 gagtcaggca actatggatg aacgaaatag acagatcgct gagataggtg cctcactgat
     4801 taagcattgg taactgtcag accaagttta ctcatatata ctttagattg atttaaaact
     4861 tcatttttaa tttaaaagga tctaggtgaa gatccttttt gataatctca tgaccaaaat
     4921 cccttaacgt gagttttcgt tccactgagc gtcagacccc gtagaaaaga tcaaaggatc
     4981 ttcttgagat cctttttttc tgcgcgtaat ctgctgcttg caaacaaaaa aaccaccgct
     5041 accagcggtg gtttgtttgc cggatcaaga gctaccaact ctttttccga aggtaactgg
     5101 cttcagcaga gcgcagatac caaatactgt tcttctagtg tagccgtagt taggccacca
     5161 cttcaagaac tctgtagcac cgcctacata cctcgctctg ctaatcctgt taccagtggc
     5221 tgctgccagt ggcgataagt cgtgtcttac cgggttggac tcaagacgat agttaccgga
     5281 taaggcgcag cggtcgggct gaacgggggg ttcgtgcaca cagcccagct tggagcgaac
     5341 gacctacacc gaactgagat acctacagcg tgagctatga gaaagcgcca cgcttcccga
     5401 agggagaaag gcggacaggt atccggtaag cggcagggtc ggaacaggag agcgcacgag
     5461 ggagcttcca gggggaaacg cctggtatct ttatagtcct gtcgggtttc gccacctctg
     5521 acttgagcgt cgatttttgt gatgctcgtc aggggggcgg agcctatgga aaaacgccag
     5581 caacgcggcc tttttacggt tcctggcctt ttgctggcct tttgctcaca tgttctttcc
     5641 tgcgttatcc cctgattctg tggataaccg tattaccgcc tttgagtgag ctgataccgc
     5701 tcgccgcagc cgaacgaccg agcgcagcga gtcagtgagc gaggaagcgg aagagcgccc
     5761 aatacgcaaa ccgcctctcc ccgcgcgttg gccgattcat taatgcagct ggcacgacag
     5821 gtttcccgac tggaaagcgg gcagtgagcg caacgcaatt aatgtgagtt agctcactca
     5881 ttaggcaccc caggctttac actttatgct tccggctcgt atgttgtgtg gaattgtgag
     5941 cggataacaa tttcacacag gaaacagcta tgaccatgat tacgccaagc gcgcaattaa
     6001 ccctcactaa agggaacaaa agctggagct gcaagcttaa tgtagtctta tgcaatactc
     6061 ttgtagtctt gcaacatggt aacgatgagt tagcaacatg ccttacaagg agagaaaaag
     6121 caccgtgcat gccgattggt ggaagtaagg tggtacgatc gtgccttatt aggaaggcaa
     6181 cagacgggtc tgacatggat tggacgaacc actgaattgc cgcattgcag agatattgta
     6241 tttaagtgcc tagctcgata cataaacggg tctctctggt tagaccagat ctgagcctgg
     6301 gagctctctg gctaactagg gaacccactg cttaagcctc aataaagctt gccttgagtg
     6361 cttcaagtag tgtgtgcccg tctgttgtgt gactctggta actagagatc cctcagaccc
     6421 ttttagtcag tgtggaaaat ctctagcagt ggcgcccgaa cagggacttg aaagcgaaag
     6481 ggaaaccaga ggagctctct cgacgcagga ctcggcttgc tgaagcgcgc acggcaagag
     6541 gcgaggggcg gcgactggtg agtacgccaa aaattttgac tagcggaggc tagaaggaga
     6601 gagatgggtg cgagagcgtc agtattaagc gggggagaat tagatcgcga tgggaaaaaa
     6661 ttcggttaag gccaggggga aagaaaaaat ataaattaaa acatatagta tgggcaagca
     6721 gggagctaga acgattcgca gttaatcctg gcctgttaga aacatcagaa ggctgtagac
     6781 aaatactggg acagctacaa ccatcccttc agacaggatc agaagaactt agatcattat
     6841 ataatacagt agcaaccctc tattgtgtgc atcaaaggat agagataaaa gacaccaagg
     6901 aagctttaga caagatagag gaagagcaaa acaaaagtaa gaccaccgca cagcaagcgg
     6961 ccgctgatct tcagacctgg aggaggagat atgagggaca attggagaag tgaattatat
     7021 aaatataaag tagtaaaaat tgaaccatta ggagtagcac ccaccaaggc aaagagaaga
     7081 gtggtgcaga gagaaaaaag agcagtggga ataggagctt tgttccttgg gttcttggga
     7141 gcagcaggaa gcactatggg cgcagcgtca atgacgctga cggtacaggc cagacaatta
     7201 ttgtctggta tagtgcagca gcagaacaat ttgctgaggg ctattgaggc gcaacagcat
     7261 ctgttgcaac tcacagtctg gggcatcaag cagctccagg caagaatcct ggctgtggaa
     7321 agatacctaa aggatcaaca gctcctgggg atttggggtt gctctggaaa actcatttgc
     7381 accactgctg tgccttggaa tgctagttgg agtaataaat ctctggaaca gatttggaat
     7441 cacacgacct ggatggagtg ggacagagaa attaacaatt acacaagctt aatacactcc
     7501 ttaattgaag aatcgcaaaa ccagcaagaa aagaatgaac aagaattatt ggaattagat
     7561 aaatgggcaa gtttgtggaa ttggtttaac ataacaaatt ggctgtggta tataaaatta
     7621 ttcataatga tagtaggagg cttggtaggt ttaagaatag tttttgctgt actttctata
     7681 gtgaatagag ttaggcaggg atattcacca ttatcgtttc agacccacct cccaaccccg
     7741 aggggaccca gagagggcct atttcccatg attccttcat atttgcatat acgatacaag
     7801 gctgttagag agataattag aattaatttg actgtaaaca caaagatatt agtacaaaat
     7861 acgtgacgta gaaagtaata atttcttggg tagtttgcag ttttaaaatt atgttttaaa
     7921 atggactatc atatgcttac cgtaacttga aagtatttcg atttcttggc tttatatatc
     7981 ttgtggaaag gacgaaacac cgtggagctg atatgaatct aggttttaga gctagaaata
     8041 gcaagttaaa ataaggctag tccgttatca acttgaaaaa gtggcaccga gtcggtgctt
     8101 ttttaagctt ggcgtaacta gatcttgaga caaatggcag tattcatcca caattttaaa
     8161 agaaaagggg ggattggggg gtacagtgca ggggaaagaa tagtagacat aatagcaaca
     8221 gacatacaaa ctaaagaatt acaaaaacaa attacaaaaa ttcaaaattt tcgggtttat
     8281 tacagggaca gcagagatcc actttggcgc cggctcgagg ggg
//
