>Addgene plasmid #75904 | FPGT-TNNI3K gRNA (BRDN0001147836) | depositor partial sequence | sequence record 143364 | Target Sequence
TGGAGCTGATATGAATCTAG
