>Addgene plasmid #75904 | FPGT-TNNI3K gRNA (BRDN0001147836) | addgene partial sequence | sequence record 184795 | hU6-F
TAGAAAGTAATAATTTCTTGGGTAGTTTGCAGTTTTAAAATTATGTTTTAAAATGGACTATCATATGCTT
ACCGTAACTTGAAAGTATTTCGATTTCTTGGCTTTATATATCTTGTGGAAAGGACGAAACACCGTGGAGC
TGATATGAATCTAGGTTTTAGAGCTAGAAATAGCAAGTTAAAATAAGGCTAGTCCGTTATCAACTTGAAA
AAGTGGCACCGAGTCGGTGCTTTTTTAAGCTTGGCGTAACTAGATCTTGAGACAAATGGCAGTATTCATC
CACAATTTTAAAAGAAAAGGGGGGATTGGGGGGTACAGTGCAGGGGAAAGAATAGTAGACATAATAGCAA
CAGACATACAAACTAAAGAATTACAAAAACAAATTACAAAAATTCAAAATTTTCGGGTTTATTACAGGGA
CAGCAGAGATCCACTTTGGCGCCGGCTCGAGGGGGCCCGGGTGCAAAGATGGATAAAGTTTTAAACAGAG
AGGAATCTTTGCAGCTAATGGACCTTCTAGGTCTTGAAAGGAGTGGGAATTGGCTCCGGTGCCCGTCAGT
GGGCAGAGCG
